Addgene plasmid #110149: pSKB3SaGGR I206F (JBEI-3678)
Purpose: SaGGR site-directed mutation of I206F
Depositing lab: Jay Keasling. Depositing organization: Lawrence Berkeley National Laboratory. Publication: Constructing tailored isoprenoid products by structure-guided modification of geranylgeranyl reductase. Kung Y, McAndrew RP, Xie X, Liu CC, Pereira JH, Adams PD, Keasling JD. Structure. 2014 Jul 8;22(7):1028-36. doi: 10.1016/j.str.2014.05.007. Epub 2014 Jun 19. PubMed 24954619.
Backbone
  Vector backbone: pSKB3
  Vector type: Bacterial Expression
Growth in bacteria
  Bacterial resistance: Kanamycin, 50 μg/mL
  Growth temperature: 37°C
  Growth strain: DH10B
  Copy number: High Copy
Gene/Insert
  Gene/Insert name: GGR (alt name: geranylgeranyl reductase)
  Species: Sulfolobus acidocaldarius
  Mutation: SaGGR site-directed mutation of I206F
  Promoter: T7
  Cloning method: Restriction Enzyme; 5′ cloning site unknown (unknown if destroyed); 3′ cloning site unknown (unknown if destroyed)
  Sequencing primers: 5′ unknown
Terms and licenses: Academic/Nonprofit Terms; Industry Terms: Not Available to Industry
How to cite: pSKB3SaGGR I206F (JBEI-3678) was a gift from Jay Keasling (Addgene plasmid # 110149 ; http://n2t.net/addgene:110149 ; RRID:Addgene_110149)
