[The description below was written by a language model from this plasmid's Addgene catalogue record and pLannotate feature annotations shown in this document.]
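Description:
pSKB3SaGGR I206F (JBEI-3678) is a bacterial expression plasmid built on the pSKB3 backbone, whose annotated features show a pET-style architecture. It carries a ColE1/pMB1-type origin together with the pBR322 bom region and the rop gene. The catalogue lists it as high copy, although rop normally moderates copy number. An f1 origin is also present, and selection is by kanamycin through an aph(3')-Ia cassette. Short tetracycline-resistance fragments flanking the lacI region appear to be non-functional pBR322 remnants.

The payload is the geranylgeranyl reductase (GGR) gene from the archaeon Sulfolobus acidocaldarius, carrying the site-directed substitution I206F. This enzyme hydrogenates the double bonds of the geranylgeranyl chains of archaeal membrane lipid precursors, converting unsaturated archaeols into saturated ones. The coding sequence sits downstream of a T7 promoter with an adjacent lac operator and the T7 gene 10 ribosome binding site, and is followed by a T7 terminator. The plasmid-encoded lacI repressor keeps transcription off until IPTG is added, in a host that supplies T7 RNA polymerase. A short match to a His/TEV-type composite tag lies just upstream of the gene, suggesting an N-terminal cleavable affinity tag. A His-tag fragment is also annotated downstream, but the record does not show whether it is translated in frame with the insert.

Two sequence records are provided, a depositor sequence and a repository sequencing result. They differ by a few nucleotides in length and in start coordinate but give the same feature set. The associated work concerns structure-guided modification of GGR to tailor isoprenoid products, so this variant is suited to producing the mutant enzyme for structural and activity studies.
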