Features (pLannotate 1.2.2; 20 found; start..end, strand, type, name):
      1..19      +  promoter       T7 promoter: promoter for bacteriophage T7 RNA polymerase
     20..44      +  protein_bind   lac operator: The lac repressor binds to the lac operator to inhibit transcription in E. coli. This inhibition can be relieved by adding lactose or isopropyl-β-D-thiogalactopyranoside (IPTG). lac repressor encoded by lacI
     59..81      +  RBS            RBS: efficient ribosome binding site from bacteriophage T7 gene 10 (Olins and Rangwala, 1989)
    100..116     +  CDS            capTEV™ (fragment): composite tag for in vivo biotinylation, TEV protease cleavage, and 6xHis tagging
    169..1524    +  CDS            GGR_SULAC: Experimental evidence at protein level: Swiss-Prot protein existence level 1. Is involved in the reduction of 2,3- digeranylgeranylglycerophospholipids (unsaturated archaeols) into 2,3- diphytanylglycerophospholipids (saturated archaeols) in the biosynthesis of archaeal membrane lipids. Catalyzes the formation of archaetidic acid (2,3-di-O-phytanyl-sn-glyceryl phosphate) from 2,3-di- O-geranylgeranylglyceryl phosphate (DGGGP) via the hydrogenation of each double bond of the isoprenoid chains. Is not active with NADPH or NADH as an electron donor; the physiological reducing agent is unknown. Is
   1573..1590    +  CDS            9xHis (fragment): 9xHis affinity tag
   1600..1649    +  CDS            SET1 (fragment): solubility-enhancement tag derived from T7 phage gene 10B
   1657..1704    +  terminator     T7 terminator: transcription terminator for bacteriophage T7 RNA polymerase
   1741..2196    +  rep_origin     f1 ori (sequence partly withheld): f1 bacteriophage origin of replication; arrow indicates direction of (+) strand synthesis
   2223..2280    +  promoter       AmpR promoter (fragment): bla
   2289..3104    -  CDS            KanR: aminoglycoside phosphotransferase; aph(3')-Ia; confers resistance to kanamycin in bacteria or G418 (Geneticin®) in eukaryotes
   3226..3814    +  rep_origin     ori: high-copy-number ColE1/pMB1/pBR322/pUC origin of replication
   4000..4142    -  misc_feature   bom: basis of mobility region from pBR322
   4244..4435    -  CDS            rop: Rop protein, which maintains plasmids at low copy number; rop
   4452..4832    +  CDS            YPB1_ECOLX: Protein predicted: Swiss-Prot protein existence level 4. From Escherichia coli.
   4904..5195    -  CDS            TcR (fragment): tetracycline efflux protein; tet; confers resistance to tetracycline
   5210..5231    -  protein_bind   CAP binding site: CAP binding activates transcription in the presence of cAMP. E. coli catabolite activator protein
   5244..6326    -  CDS            lacI: lac repressor; lacI; The lac repressor binds to the lac operator to inhibit transcription in E. coli. This inhibition can be relieved by adding lactose or isopropyl-β-D-thiogalactopyranoside (IPTG).
   6327..6404    -  promoter       lacI promoter: lacI
   6412..6691    -  CDS            TcR (fragment): tetracycline efflux protein; tet; confers resistance to tetracycline
>Addgene plasmid #110149 | pSKB3SaGGR I206F (JBEI-3678) | depositor full sequence | sequence record 207241 | pSKB3SaGGR I206F (JBEI-3678) sequence 6712 bps
TAATACGACTCACTATAGGGGAATTGTGAGCGGATAACAATTCCCCTCTAGAAATAATTTTGTTTAACTT
TAAGAAGGAGATATACCATGGGCAGCAGCCATCATCATCATCATCACGATTACGATATCCCAACGACCGA
AAACCTTTACTTCCAGGGCCAATGGCATATGAAGGAACTTAAATATGACGTTCTGATAATCGGAGGAGGT
TTTGCTGGTTCTTCAGCTGCTTACCAATTATCACGAAGAGGTCTTAAAATATTATTAGTAGATAGCAAAC
CGTGGAACAGGATAGGAGACAAACCTTGTGGAGATGCAGTAAGTAAGGCTCATTTTGATAAGTTAGGTAT
GCCTTATCCTAAAGGTGAAGAGTTAGAAAATAAAATAAATGGAATAAAGCTTTACAGCCCTGATATGCAG
ACAGTATGGACAGTAAATGGAGAGGGTTTTGAACTAAATGCCCCACTATATAATCAAAGAGTTCTTAAAG
AGGCACAGGATAGAGGAGTCGAAATATGGGATTTGACAACAGCAATGAAACCCATATTTGAAGATGGTTA
TGTAAAAGGAGCAGTCCTCTTTAATAGAAGAACCAATGAGGAACTTACAGTATACTCTAAGGTAGTTGTT
GAGGCTACAGGATATTCAAGAAGTTTCAGAAGTAAACTACCACCTGAATTACCCATAACCGAAGATCTAG
ATGATAAGGATGCAGACGTAGCGTACAGAGAGGTTCTACTAACTAAGGAAGATATAGAGGACCATGACTA
CTTGAGAATATTCTTTGATCAAGAGACATCTCCAGGCGGTTATTGGTGGTACTTCCCTAAAGGGAAGAAC
AAAGTCAATGTCGGTCTTGGAATTCAGGGCGGTATGGGATACCCAAGCATTCATGAGTATTATAAAAAAT
ATCTAGATAAGTATGCACCTGATGTGGATAAAAGTAAATTATTGGTTAAAGGAGGTGCATTGGTTCCCAC
CAGAAGACCGTTATATACAATGGCATGGAACGGTATAATAGTTATAGGAGATTCAGGGTTTACTGTAAAT
CCTGTTCATGGCGGAGGAAAAGGTTCAGCCATGATATCTGGATATTGTGCAGCGAAAGCTATACTTTCAG
CTTTTGAGACAGGAGATTTCTCAGCTTCAGGATTATGGGACATGAACATTTGCTATGTAAATGAGTATGG
AGCAAAACAAGCCAGCCTAGACATATTTAGGAGGTTCCTTCAGAAACTTAGTAATGACGACATAAACTAT
GGAATGAAGAAGAAGATTATAAAAGAAGAGGATCTGCTGGAAGCAAGTGAAAAAGGAGATCTTCACTTGT
CTGTTGCTGATAAGGCAATGAGAGTAATCTCTGGTTTAGGCAGACCCTCTTTATTATTCAAGCTAAAGGC
GGTTGCAGAGTCTATGAAGAAAATAAAGGAATTATATCTGAATTATCCAAGATCCCCCTCATCTTTAGGT
AGTTGGAGAAGAGAAGTTGACAATGTTCTAACAGAGTTTAACAAAAGTTTAAGTTAGGATCCGAATTCGA
GCTCCGTCGACAAGCTTGCGGCCGCACTCGAGCACCACCACCACCACCACTGAGATCCGGCTGCTAACAA
AGCCCGAAAGGAAGCTGAGTTGGCTGCTGCCACCGCTGAGCAATAACTAGCATAACCCCTTGGGGCCTCT
AAACGGGTCTTGAGGGGTTTTTTGCTGAAAGGAGGAACTATATCCGGATTGGCGAATGGG
[124 nt withheld, positions 1741-1864]
C
[91 nt withheld, positions 1866-1956]
A
[49 nt withheld, positions 1958-2006]
CCTTTGACGTTGGAGTCCACGTTCTTT
[37 nt withheld, positions 2034-2070]
ACCCTATCTCGGTCTATTCTTTTGATTTATAAGGGATTTTGCCGATTTCGGCCTATTGGTTAAAAAATGA
GCTGATTTAACAAAAATTTAACGCGAATTTTAACAAAATATTAACGTTTACAATTTCAGGTGGCACTTTT
CGGGGAAATGTGCGCGGAACCCCTATTTGTTTATTTTTCTAAATACATTCAAATATGTATCCGCTCATGA
ATTAATTCTTAGAAAAACTCATCGAGCATCAAATGAAACTGCAATTTATTCATATCAGGATTATCAATAC
CATATTTTTGAAAAAGCCGTTTCTGTAATGAAGGAGAAAACTCACCGAGGCAGTTCCATAGGATGGCAAG
ATCCTGGTATCGGTCTGCGATTCCGACTCGTCCAACATCAATACAACCTATTAATTTCCCCTCGTCAAAA
ATAAGGTTATCAAGTGAGAAATCACCATGAGTGACGACTGAATCCGGTGAGAATGGCAAAAGTTTATGCA
TTTCTTTCCAGACTTGTTCAACAGGCCAGCCATTACGCTCGTCATCAAAATCACTCGCATCAACCAAACC
GTTATTCATTCGTGATTGCGCCTGAGCGAGACGAAATACGCGATCGCTGTTAAAAGGACAATTACAAACA
GGAATCGAATGCAACCGGCGCAGGAACACTGCCAGCGCATCAACAATATTTTCACCTGAATCAGGATATT
CTTCTAATACCTGGAATGCTGTTTTCCCGGGGATCGCAGTGGTGAGTAACCATGCATCATCAGGAGTACG
GATAAAATGCTTGATGGTCGGAAGAGGCATAAATTCCGTCAGCCAGTTTAGTCTGACCATCTCATCTGTA
ACATCATTGGCAACGCTACCTTTGCCATGTTTCAGAAACAACTCTGGCGCATCGGGCTTCCCATACAATC
GATAGATTGTCGCACCTGATTGCCCGACATTATCGCGAGCCCATTTATACCCATATAAATCAGCATCCAT
GTTGGAATTTAATCGCGGCCTAGAGCAAGACGTTTCCCGTTGAATATGGCTCATAACACCCCTTGTATTA
CTGTTTATGTAAGCAGACAGTTTTATTGTTCATGACCAAAATCCCTTAACGTGAGTTTTCGTTCCACTGA
GCGTCAGACCCCGTAGAAAAGATCAAAGGATCTTCTTGAGATCCTTTTTTTCTGCGCGTAATCTGCTGCT
TGCAAACAAAAAAACCACCGCTACCAGCGGTGGTTTGTTTGCCGGATCAAGAGCTACCAACTCTTTTTCC
GAAGGTAACTGGCTTCAGCAGAGCGCAGATACCAAATACTGTCCTTCTAGTGTAGCCGTAGTTAGGCCAC
CACTTCAAGAACTCTGTAGCACCGCCTACATACCTCGCTCTGCTAATCCTGTTACCAGTGGCTGCTGCCA
GTGGCGATAAGTCGTGTCTTACCGGGTTGGACTCAAGACGATAGTTACCGGATAAGGCGCAGCGGTCGGG
CTGAACGGGGGGTTCGTGCACACAGCCCAGCTTGGAGCGAACGACCTACACCGAACTGAGATACCTACAG
CGTGAGCTATGAGAAAGCGCCACGCTTCCCGAAGGGAGAAAGGCGGACAGGTATCCGGTAAGCGGCAGGG
TCGGAACAGGAGAGCGCACGAGGGAGCTTCCAGGGGGAAACGCCTGGTATCTTTATAGTCCTGTCGGGTT
TCGCCACCTCTGACTTGAGCGTCGATTTTTGTGATGCTCGTCAGGGGGGCGGAGCCTATGGAAAAACGCC
AGCAACGCGGCCTTTTTACGGTTCCTGGCCTTTTGCTGGCCTTTTGCTCACATGTTCTTTCCTGCGTTAT
CCCCTGATTCTGTGGATAACCGTATTACCGCCTTTGAGTGAGCTGATACCGCTCGCCGCAGCCGAACGAC
CGAGCGCAGCGAGTCAGTGAGCGAGGAAGCGGAAGAGCGCCTGATGCGGTATTTTCTCCTTACGCATCTG
TGCGGTATTTCACACCGCATATATGGTGCACTCTCAGTACAATCTGCTCTGATGCCGCATAGTTAAGCCA
GTATACACTCCGCTATCGCTACGTGACTGGGTCATGGCTGCGCCCCGACACCCGCCAACACCCGCTGACG
CGCCCTGACGGGCTTGTCTGCTCCCGGCATCCGCTTACAGACAAGCTGTGACCGTCTCCGGGAGCTGCAT
GTGTCAGAGGTTTTCACCGTCATCACCGAAACGCGCGAGGCAGCTGCGGTAAAGCTCATCAGCGTGGTCG
TGAAGCGATTCACAGATGTCTGCCTGTTCATCCGCGTCCAGCTCGTTGAGTTTCTCCAGAAGCGTTAATG
TCTGGCTTCTGATAAAGCGGGCCATGTTAAGGGCGGTTTTTTCCTGTTTGGTCACTGATGCCTCCGTGTA
AGGGGGATTTCTGTTCATGGGGGTAATGATACCGATGAAACGAGAGAGGATGCTCACGATACGGGTTACT
GATGATGAACATGCCCGGTTACTGGAACGTTGTGAGGGTAAACAACTGGCGGTATGGATGCGGCGGGACC
AGAGAAAAATCACTCAGGGTCAATGCCAGCGCTTCGTTAATACAGATGTAGGTGTTCCACAGGGTAGCCA
GCAGCATCCTGCGATGCAGATCCGGAACATAATGGTGCAGGGCGCTGACTTCCGCGTTTCCAGACTTTAC
GAAACACGGAAACCGAAGACCATTCATGTTGTTGCTCAGGTCGCAGACGTTTTGCAGCAGCAGTCGCTTC
ACGTTCGCTCGCGTATCGGTGATTCATTCTGCTAACCAGTAAGGCAACCCCGCCAGCCTAGCCGGGTCCT
CAACGACAGGAGCACGATCATGCGCACCCGTGGGGCCGCCATGCCGGCGATAATGGCCTGCTTCTCGCCG
AAACGTTTGGTGGCGGGACCAGTGACGAAGGCTTGAGCGAGGGCGTGCAAGATTCCGAATACCGCAAGCG
ACAGGCCGATCATCGTCGCGCTCCAGCGAAAGCGGTCCTCGCCGAAAATGACCCAGAGCGCTGCCGGCAC
CTGTCCTACGAGTTGCATGATAAAGAAGACAGTCATAAGTGCGGCGACGATAGTCATGCCCCGCGCCCAC
CGGAAGGAGCTGACTGGGTTGAAGGCTCTCAAGGGCATCGGTCGAGATCCCGGTGCCTAATGAGTGAGCT
AACTTACATTAATTGCGTTGCGCTCACTGCCCGCTTTCCAGTCGGGAAACCTGTCGTGCCAGCTGCATTA
ATGAATCGGCCAACGCGCGGGGAGAGGCGGTTTGCGTATTGGGCGCCAGGGTGGTTTTTCTTTTCACCAG
TGAGACGGGCAACAGCTGATTGCCCTTCACCGCCTGGCCCTGAGAGAGTTGCAGCAAGCGGTCCACGCTG
GTTTGCCCCAGCAGGCGAAAATCCTGTTTGATGGTGGTTAACGGCGGGATATAACATGAGCTGTCTTCGG
TATCGTCGTATCCCACTACCGAGATATCCGCACCAACGCGCAGCCCGGACTCGGTAATGGCGCGCATTGC
GCCCAGCGCCATCTGATCGTTGGCAACCAGCATCGCAGTGGGAACGATGCCCTCATTCAGCATTTGCATG
GTTTGTTGAAAACCGGACATGGCACTCCAGTCGCCTTCCCGTTCCGCTATCGGCTGAATTTGATTGCGAG
TGAGATATTTATGCCAGCCAGCCAGACGCAGACGCGCCGAGACAGAACTTAATGGGCCCGCTAACAGCGC
GATTTGCTGGTGACCCAATGCGACCAGATGCTCCACGCCCAGTCGCGTACCGTCTTCATGGGAGAAAATA
ATACTGTTGATGGGTGTCTGGTCAGAGACATCAAGAAATAACGCCGGAACATTAGTGCAGGCAGCTTCCA
CAGCAATGGCATCCTGGTCATCCAGCGGATAGTTAATGATCAGCCCACTGACGCGTTGCGCGAGAAGATT
GTGCACCGCCGCTTTACAGGCTTCGACGCCGCTTCGTTCTACCATCGACACCACCACGCTGGCACCCAGT
TGATCGGCGCGAGATTTAATCGCCGCGACAATTTGCGACGGCGCGTGCAGGGCCAGACTGGAGGTGGCAA
CGCCAATCAGCAACGACTGTTTGCCCGCCAGTTGTTGTGCCACGCGGTTGGGAATGTAATTCAGCTCCGC
CATCGCCGCTTCCACTTTTTCCCGCGTTTTCGCAGAAACGTGGCTGGCCTGGTTCACCACGCGGGAAACG
GTCTGATAAGAGACACCGGCATACTCTGCGACATCGTATAACGTTACTGGTTTCACATTCACCACCCTGA
ATTGACTCTCTTCCGGGCGCTATCATGCCATACCGCGAAAGGTTTTGCGCCATTCGATGGTGTCCGGGAT
CTCGACGCTCTCCCTTATGCGACTCCTGCATTAGGAAGCAGCCCAGTAGTAGGTTGAGGCCGTTGAGCAC
CGCCGCCGCAAGGAATGGTGCATGCAAGGAGATGGCGCCCAACAGTCCCCCGGCCACGGGGCCTGCCACC
ATACCCACGCCGAAACAAGCGCTCATGAGCCCGAAGTGGCGAGCCCGATCTTCCCCATCGGTGATGTCGG
CGATATAGGCGCCAGCAACCGCACCTGTGGCGCCGGTGATGCCGGCCACGATGCGTCCGGCGTAGAGGAT
CGAGATCTCGATCCCGCGAAAT
