Features (pLannotate 1.2.2; 20 found; start..end, strand, type, name):
    946..1023    -  promoter       lacI promoter: lacI
   1031..1310    -  CDS            TcR (fragment): tetracycline efflux protein; tet; confers resistance to tetracycline
   1332..1350    +  promoter       T7 promoter: promoter for bacteriophage T7 RNA polymerase
   1351..1375    +  protein_bind   lac operator: The lac repressor binds to the lac operator to inhibit transcription in E. coli. This inhibition can be relieved by adding lactose or isopropyl-β-D-thiogalactopyranoside (IPTG). lac repressor encoded by lacI
   1390..1412    +  RBS            RBS: efficient ribosome binding site from bacteriophage T7 gene 10 (Olins and Rangwala, 1989)
   1431..1447    +  CDS            capTEV™ (fragment): composite tag for in vivo biotinylation, TEV protease cleavage, and 6xHis tagging
   1500..2855    +  CDS            GGR_SULAC: Experimental evidence at protein level: Swiss-Prot protein existence level 1. Is involved in the reduction of 2,3- digeranylgeranylglycerophospholipids (unsaturated archaeols) into 2,3- diphytanylglycerophospholipids (saturated archaeols) in the biosynthesis of archaeal membrane lipids. Catalyzes the formation of archaetidic acid (2,3-di-O-phytanyl-sn-glyceryl phosphate) from 2,3-di- O-geranylgeranylglyceryl phosphate (DGGGP) via the hydrogenation of each double bond of the isoprenoid chains. Is not active with NADPH or NADH as an electron donor; the physiological reducing agent is unknown. Is
   2904..2921    +  CDS            9xHis (fragment): 9xHis affinity tag
   2931..2980    +  CDS            SET1 (fragment): solubility-enhancement tag derived from T7 phage gene 10B
   2988..3035    +  terminator     T7 terminator: transcription terminator for bacteriophage T7 RNA polymerase
   3072..3500    +  rep_origin     f1 ori (sequence partly withheld): f1 bacteriophage origin of replication; arrow indicates direction of (+) strand synthesis
   3553..3610    +  promoter       AmpR promoter (fragment): bla
   3619..4434    -  CDS            KanR: aminoglycoside phosphotransferase; aph(3')-Ia; confers resistance to kanamycin in bacteria or G418 (Geneticin®) in eukaryotes
   4556..5144    +  rep_origin     ori: high-copy-number ColE1/pMB1/pBR322/pUC origin of replication
   5330..5469    -  misc_feature   bom: basis of mobility region from pBR322
   5571..5762    -  CDS            rop: Rop protein, which maintains plasmids at low copy number; rop
   5779..6159    +  CDS            YPB1_ECOLX: Protein predicted: Swiss-Prot protein existence level 4. From Escherichia coli.
   6231..6522    -  CDS            TcR (fragment): tetracycline efflux protein; tet; confers resistance to tetracycline
   6537..6558    -  protein_bind   CAP binding site: CAP binding activates transcription in the presence of cAMP. E. coli catabolite activator protein
   6571..945     -  CDS            lacI (across the origin): lac repressor; lacI; The lac repressor binds to the lac operator to inhibit transcription in E. coli. This inhibition can be relieved by adding lactose or isopropyl-β-D-thiogalactopyranoside (IPTG).
>Addgene plasmid #110149 | pSKB3SaGGR I206F (JBEI-3678) | addgene full sequence | sequence record 212816 | Addgene NGS Result
GCCCTTCACCGCCTGGCCCTGAGAGAGTTGCAGCAAGCGGTCCACGCTGGTTTGCCCCAGCAGGCGAAAA
TCCTGTTTGATGGTGGTTAACGGCGGGATATAACATGAGCTGTCTTCGGTATCGTCGTATCCCACTACCG
AGATATCCGCACCAACGCGCAGCCCGGACTCGGTAATGGCGCGCATTGCGCCCAGCGCCATCTGATCGTT
GGCAACCAGCATCGCAGTGGGAACGATGCCCTCATTCAGCATTTGCATGGTTTGTTGAAAACCGGACATG
GCACTCCAGTCGCCTTCCCGTTCCGCTATCGGCTGAATTTGATTGCGAGTGAGATATTTATGCCAGCCAG
CCAGACGCAGACGCGCCGAGACAGAACTTAATGGGCCCGCTAACAGCGCGATTTGCTGGTGACCCAATGC
GACCAGATGCTCCACGCCCAGTCGCGTACCGTCTTCATGGGAGAAAATAATACTGTTGATGGGTGTCTGG
TCAGAGACATCAAGAAATAACGCCGGAACATTAGTGCAGGCAGCTTCCACAGCAATGGCATCCTGGTCAT
CCAGCGGATAGTTAATGATCAGCCCACTGACGCGTTGCGCGAGAAGATTGTGCACCGCCGCTTTACAGGC
TTCGACGCCGCTTCGTTCTACCATCGACACCACCACGCTGGCACCCAGTTGATCGGCGCGAGATTTAATC
GCCGCGACAATTTGCGACGGCGCGTGCAGGGCCAGACTGGAGGTGGCAACGCCAATCAGCAACGACTGTT
TGCCCGCCAGTTGTTGTGCCACGCGGTTGGGAATGTAATTCAGCTCCGCCATCGCCGCTTCCACTTTTTC
CCGCGTTTTCGCAGAAACGTGGCTGGCCTGGTTCACCACGCGGGAAACGGTCTGATAAGAGACACCGGCA
TACTCTGCGACATCGTATAACGTTACTGGTTTCACATTCACCACCCTGAATTGACTCTCTTCCGGGCGCT
ATCATGCCATACCGCGAAAGGTTTTGCGCCATTCGATGGTGTCCGGGATCTCGACGCTCTCCCTTATGCG
ACTCCTGCATTAGGAAGCAGCCCAGTAGTAGGTTGAGGCCGTTGAGCACCGCCGCCGCAAGGAATGGTGC
ATGCAAGGAGATGGCGCCCAACAGTCCCCCGGCCACGGGGCCTGCCACCATACCCACGCCGAAACAAGCG
CTCATGAGCCCGAAGTGGCGAGCCCGATCTTCCCCATCGGTGATGTCGGCGATATAGGCGCCAGCAACCG
CACCTGTGGCGCCGGTGATGCCGGCCACGATGCGTCCGGCGTAGAGGATCGAGATCTCGATCCCGCGAAA
TTAATACGACTCACTATAGGGGAATTGTGAGCGGATAACAATTCCCCTCTAGAAATAATTTTGTTTAACT
TTAAGAAGGAGATATACCATGGGCAGCAGCCATCATCATCATCATCACGATTACGATATCCCAACGACCG
AAAACCTTTACTTCCAGGGCCAATGGCATATGAAGGAACTTAAATATGACGTTCTGATAATCGGAGGAGG
TTTTGCTGGTTCTTCAGCTGCTTACCAATTATCACGAAGAGGTCTTAAAATATTATTAGTAGATAGCAAA
CCGTGGAACAGGATAGGAGACAAACCTTGTGGAGATGCAGTAAGTAAGGCTCATTTTGATAAGTTAGGTA
TGCCTTATCCTAAAGGTGAAGAGTTAGAAAATAAAATAAATGGAATAAAGCTTTACAGCCCTGATATGCA
GACAGTATGGACAGTAAATGGAGAGGGTTTTGAACTAAATGCCCCACTATATAATCAAAGAGTTCTTAAA
GAGGCACAGGATAGAGGAGTCGAAATATGGGATTTGACAACAGCAATGAAACCCATATTTGAAGATGGTT
ATGTAAAAGGAGCAGTCCTCTTTAATAGAAGAACCAATGAGGAACTTACAGTATACTCTAAGGTAGTTGT
TGAGGCTACAGGATATTCAAGAAGTTTCAGAAGTAAACTACCACCTGAATTACCCATAACCGAAGATCTA
GATGATAAGGATGCAGACGTAGCGTACAGAGAGGTTCTACTAACTAAGGAAGATATAGAGGACCATGACT
ACTTGAGAATATTCTTTGATCAAGAGACATCTCCAGGCGGTTATTGGTGGTACTTCCCTAAAGGGAAGAA
CAAAGTCAATGTCGGTCTTGGAATTCAGGGCGGTATGGGATACCCAAGCATTCATGAGTATTATAAAAAA
TATCTAGATAAGTATGCACCTGATGTGGATAAAAGTAAATTATTGGTTAAAGGAGGTGCATTGGTTCCCA
CCAGAAGACCGTTATATACAATGGCATGGAACGGTATAATAGTTATAGGAGATTCAGGGTTTACTGTAAA
TCCTGTTCATGGCGGAGGAAAAGGTTCAGCCATGATATCTGGATATTGTGCAGCGAAAGCTATACTTTCA
GCTTTTGAGACAGGAGATTTCTCAGCTTCAGGATTATGGGACATGAACATTTGCTATGTAAATGAGTATG
GAGCAAAACAAGCCAGCCTAGACATATTTAGGAGGTTCCTTCAGAAACTTAGTAATGACGACATAAACTA
TGGAATGAAGAAGAAGATTATAAAAGAAGAGGATCTGCTGGAAGCAAGTGAAAAAGGAGATCTTCACTTG
TCTGTTGCTGATAAGGCAATGAGAGTAATCTCTGGTTTAGGCAGACCCTCTTTATTATTCAAGCTAAAGG
CGGTTGCAGAGTCTATGAAGAAAATAAAGGAATTATATCTGAATTATCCAAGATCCCCCTCATCTTTAGG
TAGTTGGAGAAGAGAAGTTGACAATGTTCTAACAGAGTTTAACAAAAGTTTAAGTTAGGATCCGAATTCG
AGCTCCGTCGACAAGCTTGCGGCCGCACTCGAGCACCACCACCACCACCACTGAGATCCGGCTGCTAACA
AAGCCCGAAAGGAAGCTGAGTTGGCTGCTGCCACCGCTGAGCAATAACTAGCATAACCCCTTGGGGCCTC
TAAACGGGTCTTGAGGGGTTTTTTGCTGAAAGGAGGAACTATATCCGGATTGGCGAATGGG
[124 nt withheld, positions 3072-3195]
C
[91 nt withheld, positions 3197-3287]
A
[49 nt withheld, positions 3289-3337]
CCTTTGACGTTGGAGTCCACGTTCTTT
[37 nt withheld, positions 3365-3401]
ACCCTATCTCGGTCTATTCTTTTGATTTATAAGGGATTTTGCCGATTTCGGCCTATTGGTTAAAAAATGA
GCTGATTTAACAAAAATTTAACGCGAATTTTAACAAAATATTAACGCTTACAATTTAGGTGGCACTTTTC
GGGGAAATGTGCGCGGAACCCCTATTTGTTTATTTTTCTAAATACATTCAAATATGTATCCGCTCATGAA
TTAATTCTTAGAAAAACTCATCGAGCATCAAATGAAACTGCAATTTATTCATATCAGGATTATCAATACC
ATATTTTTGAAAAAGCCGTTTCTGTAATGAAGGAGAAAACTCACCGAGGCAGTTCCATAGGATGGCAAGA
TCCTGGTATCGGTCTGCGATTCCGACTCGTCCAACATCAATACAACCTATTAATTTCCCCTCGTCAAAAA
TAAGGTTATCAAGTGAGAAATCACCATGAGTGACGACTGAATCCGGTGAGAATGGCAAAAGTTTATGCAT
TTCTTTCCAGACTTGTTCAACAGGCCAGCCATTACGCTCGTCATCAAAATCACTCGCATCAACCAAACCG
TTATTCATTCGTGATTGCGCCTGAGCGAGACGAAATACGCGATCGCTGTTAAAAGGACAATTACAAACAG
GAATCGAATGCAACCGGCGCAGGAACACTGCCAGCGCATCAACAATATTTTCACCTGAATCAGGATATTC
TTCTAATACCTGGAATGCTGTTTTCCCGGGGATCGCAGTGGTGAGTAACCATGCATCATCAGGAGTACGG
ATAAAATGCTTGATGGTCGGAAGAGGCATAAATTCCGTCAGCCAGTTTAGTCTGACCATCTCATCTGTAA
CATCATTGGCAACGCTACCTTTGCCATGTTTCAGAAACAACTCTGGCGCATCGGGCTTCCCATACAATCG
ATAGATTGTCGCACCTGATTGCCCGACATTATCGCGAGCCCATTTATACCCATATAAATCAGCATCCATG
TTGGAATTTAATCGCGGCCTAGAGCAAGACGTTTCCCGTTGAATATGGCTCATAACACCCCTTGTATTAC
TGTTTATGTAAGCAGACAGTTTTATTGTTCATGACCAAAATCCCTTAACGTGAGTTTTCGTTCCACTGAG
CGTCAGACCCCGTAGAAAAGATCAAAGGATCTTCTTGAGATCCTTTTTTTCTGCGCGTAATCTGCTGCTT
GCAAACAAAAAAACCACCGCTACCAGCGGTGGTTTGTTTGCCGGATCAAGAGCTACCAACTCTTTTTCCG
AAGGTAACTGGCTTCAGCAGAGCGCAGATACCAAATACTGTCCTTCTAGTGTAGCCGTAGTTAGGCCACC
ACTTCAAGAACTCTGTAGCACCGCCTACATACCTCGCTCTGCTAATCCTGTTACCAGTGGCTGCTGCCAG
TGGCGATAAGTCGTGTCTTACCGGGTTGGACTCAAGACGATAGTTACCGGATAAGGCGCAGCGGTCGGGC
TGAACGGGGGGTTCGTGCACACAGCCCAGCTTGGAGCGAACGACCTACACCGAACTGAGATACCTACAGC
GTGAGCTATGAGAAAGCGCCACGCTTCCCGAAGGGAGAAAGGCGGACAGGTATCCGGTAAGCGGCAGGGT
CGGAACAGGAGAGCGCACGAGGGAGCTTCCAGGGGGAAACGCCTGGTATCTTTATAGTCCTGTCGGGTTT
CGCCACCTCTGACTTGAGCGTCGATTTTTGTGATGCTCGTCAGGGGGGCGGAGCCTATGGAAAAACGCCA
GCAACGCGGCCTTTTTACGGTTCCTGGCCTTTTGCTGGCCTTTTGCTCACATGTTCTTTCCTGCGTTATC
CCCTGATTCTGTGGATAACCGTATTACCGCCTTTGAGTGAGCTGATACCGCTCGCCGCAGCCGAACGACC
GAGCGCAGCGAGTCAGTGAGCGAGGAAGCGGAAGAGCGCCTGATGCGGTATTTTCTCCTTACGCATCTGT
GCGGTATTTCACACCGCAATGGTGCACTCTCAGTACAATCTGCTCTGATGCCGCATAGTTAAGCCAGTAT
ACACTCCGCTATCGCTACGTGACTGGGTCATGGCTGCGCCCCGACACCCGCCAACACCCGCTGACGCGCC
CTGACGGGCTTGTCTGCTCCCGGCATCCGCTTACAGACAAGCTGTGACCGTCTCCGGGAGCTGCATGTGT
CAGAGGTTTTCACCGTCATCACCGAAACGCGCGAGGCAGCTGCGGTAAAGCTCATCAGCGTGGTCGTGAA
GCGATTCACAGATGTCTGCCTGTTCATCCGCGTCCAGCTCGTTGAGTTTCTCCAGAAGCGTTAATGTCTG
GCTTCTGATAAAGCGGGCCATGTTAAGGGCGGTTTTTTCCTGTTTGGTCACTGATGCCTCCGTGTAAGGG
GGATTTCTGTTCATGGGGGTAATGATACCGATGAAACGAGAGAGGATGCTCACGATACGGGTTACTGATG
ATGAACATGCCCGGTTACTGGAACGTTGTGAGGGTAAACAACTGGCGGTATGGATGCGGCGGGACCAGAG
AAAAATCACTCAGGGTCAATGCCAGCGCTTCGTTAATACAGATGTAGGTGTTCCACAGGGTAGCCAGCAG
CATCCTGCGATGCAGATCCGGAACATAATGGTGCAGGGCGCTGACTTCCGCGTTTCCAGACTTTACGAAA
CACGGAAACCGAAGACCATTCATGTTGTTGCTCAGGTCGCAGACGTTTTGCAGCAGCAGTCGCTTCACGT
TCGCTCGCGTATCGGTGATTCATTCTGCTAACCAGTAAGGCAACCCCGCCAGCCTAGCCGGGTCCTCAAC
GACAGGAGCACGATCATGCGCACCCGTGGGGCCGCCATGCCGGCGATAATGGCCTGCTTCTCGCCGAAAC
GTTTGGTGGCGGGACCAGTGACGAAGGCTTGAGCGAGGGCGTGCAAGATTCCGAATACCGCAAGCGACAG
GCCGATCATCGTCGCGCTCCAGCGAAAGCGGTCCTCGCCGAAAATGACCCAGAGCGCTGCCGGCACCTGT
CCTACGAGTTGCATGATAAAGAAGACAGTCATAAGTGCGGCGACGATAGTCATGCCCCGCGCCCACCGGA
AGGAGCTGACTGGGTTGAAGGCTCTCAAGGGCATCGGTCGAGATCCCGGTGCCTAATGAGTGAGCTAACT
TACATTAATTGCGTTGCGCTCACTGCCCGCTTTCCAGTCGGGAAACCTGTCGTGCCAGCTGCATTAATGA
ATCGGCCAACGCGCGGGGAGAGGCGGTTTGCGTATTGGGCGCCAGGGTGGTTTTTCTTTTCACCAGTGAG
ACGGGCAACAGCTGATT
